>Addgene plasmid #117422 | pPD_Pinx-1::G-CaMP3 | addgene full sequence | sequence record 229564 | Addgene NGS Result
TACCTACAGCGTGAGCTATGAGAAAGCGCCACGCTTCCCGAAGGGAGAAAGGCGGACAGGTATCCGGTAA
GCGGCAGGGTCGGAACAGGAGAGCGCACGAGGGAGCTTCCAGGGGGAAACGCCTGGTATCTTTATAGTCC
TGTCGGGTTTCGCCACCTCTGACTTGAGCGTCGATTTTTGTGATGCTCGTCAGGGGGGCGGAGCCTATGG
AAAAACGCCAGCAACGCGGCCTTTTTACGGTTCCTGGCCTTTTGCTGGCCTTTTGCTCACATGTTCTTTC
CTGCGTTATCCCCTGATTCTGTGGATAACCGTATTACCGCCTTTGAGTGAGCTGATACCGCTCGCCGCAG
CCGAACGACCGAGCGCAGCGAGTCAGTGAGCGAGGAAGCGGAAGAGCGCCCAATACGCAAACCGCCTCTC
CCCGCGCGTTGGCCGATTCATTAATGCAGCTGGCACGACAGGTTTCCCGACTGGAAAGCGGGCAGTGAGC
GCAACGCAATTAATGTGAGTTAGCTCACTCATTAGGCACCCCAGGCTTTACACTTTATGCTTCCGGCTCG
TATGTTGTGTGGAATTGTGAGCGGATAACAATTTCACACAGGAAACAGCTATGACCATGATTACGCCAAG
CTGTAAGTTTAAACATGATCTTACTAACTAACTATTCTCATTTAAATTTTCAGAGCTTAAAAATGGCTGA
AATCACTCACAACGATGGATACGCTAACAACTTGGAAATGAAATAAGCTTGCATGCCTGCAGGTCGACTC
TAGAGTTACTAATAGATTCAAAAATTATTTTCTGTGCTTTTCACAAATACACTTTATTTTAGGTAATCAT
ATTTTAATTAAACACGCGGGAAATTTTTTAGGGTAAACTTTGAAGTTTTTTTTGTCGCGGATATCAGATT
CATAACTGTCTATGTACCATAAATTACGACTTTTGAATATTTGCTGTTCAAAGTCAATGTATAAATTAAA
TTTAAGTTTCTTTCGTCATACATCTCAAAAATAGCTAAAATGCGTTTAACAAATGTTATACCTAATTTTC
AATCATAACTTGGAGAGTATGAATGAATTCAAACGTTTCCTTGAGGTGATATCCTTTTGGTACTTGTATA
TTATCGAGGCACAGTTTGAAAATAAATTAAATTTTAATTCATTTGATGATTTTGTTTTCTCTTGAGGCTT
AAAAATGATAAACGGTACAAAACTACAAAAAAACTCCATAAGTCTTTATTTTCTTAATTTTTGAAATTTT
ATTTCAAAATGCACAAGATCCATTTATCATATTTATAGTTCTTCATCTTCTTTTTTTTAATATCCTCTTT
TTGTGTTTTATTCGGTCCATACGTGCTCTTCAACTTTTTTTTCATTTTTGACTTTAAATAAGAAAAGATG
GCAATAAAAAATTTGGCCGAAGAGGGCGATGGACGGATGAAAATCTACTAAAAGGATTATAACTCAATTT
GATATGCTCTTCGGGAGGTATCCTCCTGACGAGATGGAAAAGAAGAAGAAGAAGAAGAAGAAGCTTGTCA
TCGTTTCATCGGCAAAGAGACGGGTGGACATTAGACCACGCCCCACAGGGAAACCTTTCGAGTTTCATCC
ACCTCTGTCTGTTTAACATATTTGTTTTTTTCTAGCTCTATTTTTCTTCCGCTTCTACTGCGTACTTTTG
CATAATTCTATTTCTAAGTCTGATCATTATAAGTATCATCCTGAACATCGCACACTAAACATCCTCGGCC
GGCACGGATGAAGTAGTTTTCATTGCAGTTCTTGTCCGCCGGAGGATCCAAAAATGGGTTCTCATCATCA
TCATCATCATGGTATGGCTAGCATGACTGGTGGACAGCAAATGGGTCGGGATCTGTACGACGATGACGAT
AAGGATCTCGCCACCATGGTCGACTCATCACGTCGTAAGTGGAATAAGACAGGTCACGCAGTCAGAGCTA
TAGGTCGGCTGAGCTCACTCGAGAACGTCTATATCAAGGCCGACAAGCAGAAGAACGGCATCAAGGCGAA
CTTCAAGATCCGCCACAACATCGAGGACGGCGGCGTGCAGCTCGCCTACCACTACCAGCAGAACACCCCC
ATCGGCGACGGCCCCGTGCTGCTGCCCGACAACCACTACCTGAGCGTGCAGTCCAAACTTTCGAAAGACC
CCAACGAGAAGCGCGATCACATGGTCCTGCTGGAGTTCGTGACCGCCGCCGGGATCACTCTCGGCATGGA
CGAGCTGTACAAGGGCGGTACCGGAGGGAGCATGGTGAGCAAGGGCGAGGAGCTGTTCACCGGGGTGGTG
CCCATCCTGGTCGAGCTGGACGGCGACGTAAACGGCCACAAGTTCAGCGTGTCCGGCGAGGGTGAGGGCG
ATGCCACCTACGGCAAGCTGACCCTGAAGTTCATCTGCACCACCGGCAAGCTGCCCGTGCCCTGGCCCAC
CCTCGTGACCACCCTGACCTACGGCGTGCAGTGCTTCAGCCGCTACCCCGACCACATGAAGCAGCACGAC
TTCTTCAAGTCCGCCATGCCCGAAGGCTACATCCAGGAGCGCACCATCTTCTTCAAGGACGACGGCAACT
ACAAGACCCGCGCCGAGGTGAAGTTCGAGGGCGACACCCTGGTGAACCGCATCGAGCTGAAGGGCATCGA
CTTCAAGGAGGACGGCAACATCCTGGGGCACAAGCTGGAGTACAACACGCGTGACCAACTGACTGAAGAG
CAGATCGCAGAATTTAAAGAGGCTTTCTCCCTATTTGACAAGGACGGGGATGGGACAATAACAACCAAGG
AGCTGGGGACGGTGATGCGGTCTCTGGGGCAGAACCCCACAGAAGCAGAGCTGCAGGACATGATCAATGA
AGTAGATGCCGACGGTGACGGCACAATCGACTTCCCTGAGTTCCTGACAATGATGGCAAGAAAAATGAAA
GACACAGACAGTGAAGAAGAAATTAGAGAAGCGTTCCGTGTGTTTGATAAGGATGGCAATGGCTACATCA
GTGCAGCAGAGCTTCGCCACGTGATGACAAACCTTGGAGAGAAGTTAACAGATGAAGAGGTTGATGAAAT
GATCAGGGAAGCAGACATCGATGGGGATGGTCAGGTAAACTACGAAGAGTTTGTACAAATGATGACAGCG
AAGTAAGCGGAATTCCAACTGAGCGCCGGTCGCTACCATTACCAACTTGTCTGGTGTCAAAAATAATAGG
GGCCGCTGTCATCAGAGTAAGTTTAAACTGAGTTCTACTAACTAACGAGTAATATTTAAATTTTCAGCAT
CTCGCGCCCGTGCCTCTGACTTCTAAGTCCAATTACTCTTCAACATCCCTACATGCTCTTTCTCCCTGTG
CTCCCACCCCCTATTTTTGTTATTATCAAAAAACTTCTCTTAATTTCTTTGTTTTTTAGCTTCTTTTAAG
TCACCTCTAACAATGAAATTGTGTAGATTCAAAAATAGAATTAATTCGTAATAAAAAGTCGAAAAAAATT
GTGCTCCCTCCCCCCATTAATAATAATTCTATCCCAAAATCTACACAATGTTCTGTGTACACTTCTTATG
TTTTTTACTTCTGATAAATTTTTTTGAAACATCATAGAAAAAACCGCACACAAAATACCTTATCATATGT
TACGTTTCAGTTTATGACCGCAATTTTTATTTCTTCGCACGTCTGGGCCTCTCATGACGTCAAATCATGC
TCATCGTGAAAAAGTTTTGGAGTATTTTTGGAATTTTTCAATCAAGTGAAAGTTTATGAAATTAATTTTC
CTGCTTTTGCTTTTTGGGGTTTCCCCTATTGTTTGTCAAGATTTCGAGGACGGCGTTTTTCTTGCTAAAA
TCACAAGTATTGATGAGCACGATGCAAGAAAGATCGGAAGAAGGTTTGGGTTTGAGGCTCAGTGGAAGGT
GAGTAGAAGTTGATAATTTGAAAGTGGAGTAGTGTCTATGGGGTTTTTGCCTTAAATGACAGAATACATT
CCCAATATACCAAACATAACTGTTTCCTACTAGTCGGCCGTACGGGCCCTTTCGTCTCGCGCGTTTCGGT
GATGACGGTGAAAACCTCTGACACATGCAGCTCCCGGAGACGGTCACAGCTTGTCTGTAAGCGGATGCCG
GGAGCAGACAAGCCCGTCAGGGCGCGTCAGCGGGTGTTGGCGGGTGTCGGGGCTGGCTTAACTATGCGGC
ATCAGAGCAGATTGTACTGAGAGTGCACCATATGCGGTGTGAAATACCGCACAGATGCGTAAGGAGAAAA
TACCGCATCAGGCGGCCTTAAGGGCCTCGTGATACGCCTATTTTTATAGGTTAATGTCATGATAATAATG
GTTTCTTAGACGTCAGGTGGCACTTTTCGGGGAAATGTGCGCGGAACCCCTATTTGTTTATTTTTCTAAA
TACATTCAAATATGTATCCGCTCATGAGACAATAACCCTGATAAATGCTTCAATAATATTGAAAAAGGAA
GAGTATGAGTATTCAACATTTCCGTGTCGCCCTTATTCCCTTTTTTGCGGCATTTTGCCTTCCTGTTTTT
GCTCACCCAGAAACGCTGGTGAAAGTAAAAGATGCTGAAGATCAGTTGGGTGCACGAGTGGGTTACATCG
AACTGGATCTCAACAGCGGTAAGATCCTTGAGAGTTTTCGCCCCGAAGAACGTTTTCCAATGATGAGCAC
TTTTAAAGTTCTGCTATGTGGCGCGGTATTATCCCGTATTGACGCCGGGCAAGAGCAACTCGGTCGCCGC
ATACACTATTCTCAGAATGACTTGGTTGAGTACTCACCAGTCACAGAAAAGCATCTTACGGATGGCATGA
CAGTAAGAGAATTATGCAGTGCTGCCATAACCATGAGTGATAACACTGCGGCCAACTTACTTCTGACAAC
GATCGGAGGACCGAAGGAGCTAACCGCTTTTTTGCACAACATGGGGGATCATGTAACTCGCCTTGATCGT
TGGGAACCGGAGCTGAATGAAGCCATACCAAACGACGAGCGTGACACCACGATGCCTGTAGCAATGGCAA
CAACGTTGCGCAAACTATTAACTGGCGAACTACTTACTCTAGCTTCCCGGCAACAATTAATAGACTGGAT
GGAGGCGGATAAAGTTGCAGGACCACTTCTGCGCTCGGCCCTTCCGGCTGGCTGGTTTATTGCTGATAAA
TCTGGAGCCGGTGAGCGTGGGTCTCGCGGTATCATTGCAGCACTGGGGCCAGATGGTAAGCCCTCCCGTA
TCGTAGTTATCTACACGACGGGGAGTCAGGCAACTATGGATGAACGAAATAGACAGATCGCTGAGATAGG
TGCCTCACTGATTAAGCATTGGTAACTGTCAGACCAAGTTTACTCATATATACTTTAGATTGATTTAAAA
CTTCATTTTTAATTTAAAAGGATCTAGGTGAAGATCCTTTTTGATAATCTCATGACCAAAATCCCTTAAC
GTGAGTTTTCGTTCCACTGAGCGTCAGACCCCGTAGAAAAGATCAAAGGATCTTCTTGAGATCCTTTTTT
TCTGCGCGTAATCTGCTGCTTGCAAACAAAAAAACCACCGCTACCAGCGGTGGTTTGTTTGCCGGATCAA
GAGCTACCAACTCTTTTTCCGAAGGTAACTGGCTTCAGCAGAGCGCAGATACCAAATACTGTTCTTCTAG
TGTAGCCGTAGTTAGGCCACCACTTCAAGAACTCTGTAGCACCGCCTACATACCTCGCTCTGCTAATCCT
GTTACCAGTGGCTGCTGCCAGTGGCGATAAGTCGTGTCTTACCGGGTTGGACTCAAGACGATAGTTACCG
GATAAGGCGCAGCGGTCGGGCTGAACGGGGGGTTCGTGCACACAGCCCAGCTTGGAGCGAACGACCTACA
CCGAACTGAGA
Features (pLannotate 1.2.2; 12 found; start..end, strand, type, name):
    396..488     +  CDS            lacI (fragment): lac repressor; lacI; The lac repressor binds to the lac operator to inhibit transcription in E. coli. This inhibition can be relieved by adding lactose or isopropyl-β-D-thiogalactopyranoside (IPTG).
    501..522     +  protein_bind   CAP binding site: CAP binding activates transcription in the presence of cAMP. E. coli catabolite activator protein
    537..567     +  promoter       lac promoter: promoter for the E. coli lac operon
    575..591     +  protein_bind   lac operator: The lac repressor binds to the lac operator to inhibit transcription in E. coli. This inhibition can be relieved by adding lactose or isopropyl-β-D-thiogalactopyranoside (IPTG). lac repressor encoded by lacI
    745..775     -  misc_feature   MCS (fragment): pUC18/19 multiple cloning site
   1804..3154    +  CDS            GCaMP6f (fragment): improved fluorescent protein-based calcium sensor (Chen et al., 2013)
   3766..3918    +  CDS            aex-5 (fragment): AEX5_CAEEL - Also known as kpc-3 From Caenorhabditis elegans.
   4046..4081    +  CDS            rop (fragment): Rop protein, which maintains plasmids at low copy number; rop
   4183..4282    +  misc_feature   bom (fragment): basis of mobility region from pBR322
   4380..4484    +  promoter       AmpR promoter: bla
   4485..5345    +  CDS            AmpR: β-lactamase; bla; confers resistance to ampicillin, carbenicillin, and related antibiotics
   5516..213     +  rep_origin     ori (across the origin): high-copy-number ColE1/pMB1/pBR322/pUC origin of replication
