[The description below was written by a language model from this plasmid's Addgene catalogue record and pLannotate feature annotations shown in this document.]
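Description:
pPD_Pinx-1::G-CaMP3 is a Caenorhabditis elegans expression plasmid built on the pPD95.75 backbone, a member of the widely used worm vector kit family. It is propagated in E. coli as a high-copy plasmid: the sequenced record of about 5.9 kb carries a ColE1/pUC-type origin of replication and a β-lactamase gene with its own promoter for ampicillin selection. Remnants of the pUC-derived scaffold are also detected, including a lacI fragment, CAP binding site, lac promoter and operator, part of the pUC18/19 multiple cloning site, and small rop and bom fragments. None of these has a role in worm expression.

The payload is the genetically encoded calcium indicator G-CaMP3 (about 1.35 kb), placed under the control of the inx-1 promoter. According to the record, this promoter directs expression in the AIB interneurons. The automated annotation labels the sensor coding region as a GCaMP6f fragment, which most likely reflects the close sequence similarity among GCaMP variants rather than a different insert, since its length matches the catalogued G-CaMP3 insert. The inx-1 promoter itself is not annotated, but the unannotated stretch between the cloning-site remnant and the sensor coding sequence is where it would be expected to lie. A short hit to C. elegans aex-5 lies downstream of the sensor. It may stem from the 3′ regulatory region that pPD vectors normally supply, though the record does not identify a 3′ UTR explicitly.

The construct is intended for calcium imaging in transgenic worms, reporting the activity of AIB interneurons as fluorescence changes. The associated study examined interneuron responses and avoidance behaviour.
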