Addgene plasmid #117422: pPD_Pinx-1::G-CaMP3
Purpose: For Calcium imaging, expression of G-CaMP3 under the expression of a Pinx-1 promoter (AIB interneurons)
Depositing lab: Shohei Mitani. Depositing organization: Tokyo Women's Medical University. Publication: OFF-responses of interneurons optimize avoidance behaviors depending on stimulus strength via electrical synapses. Hori S, Oda S, Suehiro Y, Iino Y, Mitani S. PLoS Genet. 2018 Jun 25;14(6):e1007477. doi: 10.1371/journal.pgen.1007477. eCollection 2018 Jun. PGENETICS-D-17-02446 PubMed 29939997.
Backbone
  Vector backbone: pPD95.75
  Vector type: Worm Expression
Growth in bacteria
  Bacterial resistance: Ampicillin, 100 μg/mL
  Growth temperature: 37°C
  Growth strain: DH5alpha
  Copy number: High Copy
Gene/Insert
  Gene/Insert name: G-CaMP3 (alt name: GCaMP3)
  Insert size (bp): 1353
  Promoter: inx-1
  Cloning method: Unknown
  Sequencing primers: 5′ GTGGTAGGCGAGCTGCACGC
Terms and licenses: Academic/Nonprofit Terms; Industry Terms: Not Available to Industry
How to cite: pPD_Pinx-1::G-CaMP3 was a gift from Shohei Mitani (Addgene plasmid # 117422 ; http://n2t.net/addgene:117422 ; RRID:Addgene_117422)
