>Addgene plasmid #117422 | pPD_Pinx-1::G-CaMP3 | depositor partial sequence | sequence record 221642 | G-CaMP3 gene
ATGGGTTCTCATCATCATCATCATCATGGTATGGCTAGCATGACTGGTGGACAGCAAATGGGTCGGGATC
TGTACGACGATGACGATAAGGATCTCGCCACCATGGTCGACTCATCACGTCGTAAGTGGAATAAGACAGG
TCACGCAGTCAGAGCTATAGGTCGGCTGAGCTCACTCGAGAACGTCTATATCAAGGCCGACAAGCAGAAG
AACGGCATCAAGGCGAACTTCAAGATCCGCCACAACATCGAGGACGGCGGCGTGCAGCTCGCCTACCACT
ACCAGCAGAACACCCCCATCGGCGACGGCCCCGTGCTGCTGCCCGACAACCACTACCTGAGCGTGCAGTC
CAAACTTTCGAAAGACCCCAACGAGAAGCGCGATCACATGGTCCTGCTGGAGTTCGTGACCGCCGCCGGG
ATCACTCTCGGCATGGACGAGCTGTACAAGGGCGGTACCGGAGGGAGCATGGTGAGCAAGGGCGAGGAGC
TGTTCACCGGGGTGGTGCCCATCCTGGTCGAGCTGGACGGCGACGTAAACGGCCACAAGTTCAGCGTGTC
CGGCGAGGGCGAGGGCGATGCCACCTACGGCAAGCTGACCCTGAAGTTCATCTGCACCACCGGCAAGCTG
CCCGTGCCCTGGCCCACCCTCGTGACCACCCTGACCTACGGCGTGCAGTGCTTCAGCCGCTACCCCGACC
ACATGAAGCAGCACGACTTCTTCAAGTCCGCCATGCCCGAAGGCTACATCCAGGAGCGCACCATCTTCTT
CAAGGACGACGGCAACTACAAGACCCGCGCCGAGGTGAAGTTCGAGGGCGACACCCTGGTGAACCGCATC
GAGCTGAAGGGCATCGACTTCAAGGAGGACGGCAACATCCTGGGGCACAAGCTGGAGTACAACACGCGTG
ACCAACTGACTGAAGAGCAGATCGCAGAATTTAAAGAGGCTTTCTCCCTATTTGACAAGGACGGGGATGG
GACAATAACAACCAAGGAGCTGGGGACGGTGATGCGGTCTCTGGGGCAGAACCCCACAGAAGCAGAGCTG
CAGGACATGATCAATGAAGTAGATGCCGACGGTGACGGCACAATCGACTTCCCTGAGTTCCTGACAATGA
TGGCAAGAAAAATGAAAGACACAGACAGTGAAGAAGAAATTAGAGAAGCGTTCCGTGTGTTTGATAAGGA
TGGCAATGGCTACATCAGTGCAGCAGAGCTTCGCCACGTGATGACAAACCTTGGAGAGAAGTTAACAGAT
GAAGAGGTTGATGAAATGATCAGGGAAGCAGACATCGATGGGGATGGTCAGGTAAACTACGAAGAGTTTG
TACAAATGATGACAGCGAAGTAA
